>Addgene plasmid #205604 | pCDNA5/FRT/TO–γ-tubulinΔGTP-RNAi-resistant-GFP | addgene full sequence | sequence record 405873 | Addgene NGS Result
GACGGATCGGGAGATCTCCCGATCCCCTATGGTGCACTCTCAGTACAATCTGCTCTGATGCCGCATAGTT
AAGCCAGTATCTGCTCCCTGCTTGTGTGTTGGAGGTCGCTGAGTAGTGCGCGAGCAAAATTTAAGCTACA
ACAAGGCAAGGCTTGACCGACAATTGCATGAAGAATCTGCTTAGGGTTAGGCGTTTTGCGCTGCTTCGCG
ATGTACGGGCCAGATATACGCGTTGACATTGATTATTGACTAGTTATTAATAGTAATCAATTACGGGGTC
ATTAGTTCATAGCCCATATATGGAGTTCCGCGTTACATAACTTACGGTAAATGGCCCGCCTGGCTGACCG
CCCAACGACCCCCGCCCATTGACGTCAATAATGACGTATGTTCCCATAGTAACGCCAATAGGGACTTTCC
ATTGACGTCAATGGGTGGAGTATTTACGGTAAACTGCCCACTTGGCAGTACATCAAGTGTATCATATGCC
AAGTACGCCCCCTATTGACGTCAATGACGGTAAATGGCCCGCCTGGCATTATGCCCAGTACATGACCTTA
TGGGACTTTCCTACTTGGCAGTACATCTACGTATTAGTCATCGCTATTACCATGGTGATGCGGTTTTGGC
AGTACATCAATGGGCGTGGATAGCGGTTTGACTCACGGGGATTTCCAAGTCTCCACCCCATTGACGTCAA
TGGGAGTTTGTTTTGGCACCAAAATCAACGGGACTTTCCAAAATGTCGTAACAACTCCGCCCCATTGACG
CAAATGGGCGGTAGGCGTGTACGGTGGGAGGTCTATATAAGCAGAGCTCTCCCTATCAGTGATAGAGATC
TCCCTATCAGTGATAGAGATCGTCGACGAGCTCGTTTAGTGAACCGTCAGATCGCCTGGAGACGCCATCC
ACGCTGTTTTGACCTCCATAGAAGACACCGGGACCGATCCAGCCTCCGGACTCTAGCGTTTAAACTTAAG
CTTGGTACCGGTGGCATGCCGAGGGAAATCATCACCCTACAGTTGGGCCAGTGCGGCAATCAGATTGGGT
TCGAGTTCTGGAAACAGCTGTGCGCCGAGCATGGTATCAGCCCCGAGGGCATCGTGGAGGAGTTCGCCAC
CGAGGGCACTGACCGCAAGGACGTCTTTTTCTACCAGGCAGACGATGAGCACTACATCCCCCGGGCCGTG
CTGCTGGACTTGGAACCCCGGGTGATCCACTCCATCCTCAACTCCCCCTATGCCAAGCTCTACAACCCAG
AGAACATCTACCTGTCGGAACATGGAGGAGGAGCTGGCAACAACTGGGCCAGCGGATTCTCCCAGGGAGA
AAAGATCCATGAGGACATTTTTGACATCATAGACCGGGAGGCAGATGGTAGTGACAGTCTAGAGGGCTTT
GTGCTGTGTCACTCCATTGCTGGGGGGACAGGCTCTGGACTGGGTTCCTACCTCTTAGAACGGCTGAATG
ACAGGTATCCTAAGAAGCTGGTGCAGACATACTCAGTGTTTCCCAACCAGGACGAGATGAGCGATGTGGT
GGTCCAGCCTTACAATTCACTCCTCACACTCAAGAGGCTGACGCAGAATGCAGACTGTGTGGTGGTGCTG
GACAACACAGCCCTGAACCGGATTGCCACAGACCGCCTGCACATCCAGAACCCATCCTTCTCCCAGATCG
CCCAGCTGGTGTCTACCATCATGTCAGCCAGCACCACCACCCTGCGCTACCCTGGCTACATGAACAATGA
CCTCATCGGCCTCATCGCCTCGCTCATTCCCACCCCACGGCTCCACTTCCTCATGACCGGCTACACCCCT
CTCACTACGGACCAGTCAGTGGCCAGCGTGAGGAAGACTACGGTCCTGGATGTCATGAGGCGGCTGCTGC
AGCCCAAGAACGTGATGGTGTCCACAGGCCGAGACCGCCAGACCAACCACTGCTACATCGCCATCCTCAA
CATCATCCAGGGAGAGGTGGACCCCACCCAGGTCCACAAGAGCTTGCAGAGGATCCGGGAACGCAAGTTG
GCCAACTTCATCCCGTGGGGCCCCGCCAGCATCCAGGTGGCCCTGTCGAGGAAGTCTCCCTACCTGCCCT
CGGCCCACCGGGTCAGCGGGCTCATGATGGCCAACCACACCAGCATCTCCTCGCTCTTCGAGAGAACCTG
TCGCCAGTATGACAAGCTGCGTAAGCGGGAGGCCTTCCTGGAGCAGTTCCGCAAGGAAGATATGTTTAAA
GACAACTTTGATGAGATGGACACATCCAGGGAGATTGTGCAGCAGCTCATCGATGAGTACCATGCGGCCA
CACGGCCAGACTACATCTCCTGGGGCACCCAGGAGCAGGGAGGGTCTGGCGGCCGCATGGTGAGCAAGGG
CGAGGAGCTGTTCACCGGGGTGGTGCCCATCCTGGTCGAGCTGGACGGCGACGTAAACGGCCACAAGTTC
AGCGTGTCCGGCGAGGGCGAGGGCGATGCCACCTACGGCAAGCTGACCCTGAAGTTCATCTGCACCACCG
GCAAGCTGCCCGTGCCCTGGCCCACCCTCGTGACCACCCTGACCTACGGCGTGCAGTGCTTCAGCCGCTA
CCCCGACCACATGAAGCAGCACGACTTCTTCAAGTCCGCCATGCCCGAAGGCTACGTCCAGGAGCGCACC
ATCTTCTTCAAGGACGACGGCAACTACAAGACCCGCGCCGAGGTGAAGTTCGAGGGCGACACCCTGGTGA
ACCGCATCGAGCTGAAGGGCATCGACTTCAAGGAGGACGGCAACATCCTGGGGCACAAGCTGGAGTACAA
CTACAACAGCCACAACGTCTATATCATGGCCGACAAGCAGAAGAACGGCATCAAGGTGAACTTCAAGATC
CGCCACAACATCGAGGACGGCAGCGTGCAGCTCGCCGACCACTACCAGCAGAACACCCCCATCGGCGACG
GCCCCGTGCTGCTGCCCGACAACCACTACCTGAGCACCCAGTCCGCCCTGAGCAAAGACCCCAACGAGAA
GCGCGATCACATGGTCCTGCTGGAGTTCGTGACCGCCGCCGGGATCACTCTCGGCATGGACGAGCTGTAC
AAGAAGCTTTAAGGGCCCGTTTAAACCCGCTGATCAGCCTCGACTGTGCCTTCTAGTTGCCAGCCATCTG
TTGTTTGCCCCTCCCCCGTGCCTTCCTTGACCCTGGAAGGTGCCACTCCCACTGTCCTTTCCTAATAAAA
TGAGGAAATTGCATCGCATTGTCTGAGTAGGTGTCATTCTATTCTGGGGGGTGGGGTGGGGCAGGACAGC
AAGGGGGAGGATTGGGAAGACAATAGCAGGCATGCTGGGGATGCGGTGGGCTCTATGGCTTCTGAGGCGG
AAAGAACCAGCTGGGGCTCTAGGGGGTATCCCC
[124 nt withheld, positions 3394-3517]
C
[91 nt withheld, positions 3519-3609]
AGGGTGATGGTTCACGTACCTAGAAGTTCCTATTCCGAAGTTCCTATTCTCTAGAAAGTATAGGAACTTC
CTTGGCCAAAAAGCCTGAACTCACCGCGACGTCTGTCGAGAAGTTTCTGATCGAAAAGTTCGACAGCGTC
TCCGACCTGATGCAGCTCTCGGAGGGCGAAGAATCTCGTGCTTTCAGCTTCGATGTAGGAGGGCGTGGAT
ATGTCCTGCGGGTAAATAGCTGCGCCGATGGTTTCTACAAAGATCGTTATGTTTATCGGCACTTTGCATC
GGCCGCGCTCCCGATTCCGGAAGTGCTTGACATTGGGGAATTCAGCGAGAGCCTGACCTATTGCATCTCC
CGCCGTGCACAGGGTGTCACGTTGCAAGACCTGCCTGAAACCGAACTGCCCGCTGTTCTGCAGCCGGTCG
CGGAGGCCATGGATGCGATCGCTGCGGCCGATCTTAGCCAGACGAGCGGGTTCGGCCCATTCGGACCGCA
AGGAATCGGTCAATACACTACATGGCGTGATTTCATATGCGCGATTGCTGATCCCCATGTGTATCACTGG
CAAACTGTGATGGACGACACCGTCAGTGCGTCCGTCGCGCAGGCTCTCGATGAGCTGATGCTTTGGGCCG
AGGACTGCCCCGAAGTCCGGCACCTCGTGCACGCGGATTTCGGCTCCAACAATGTCCTGACGGACAATGG
CCGCATAACAGCGGTCATTGACTGGAGCGAGGCGATGTTCGGGGATTCCCAATACGAGGTCGCCAACATC
TTCTTCTGGAGGCCGTGGTTGGCTTGTATGGAGCAGCAGACGCGCTACTTCGAGCGGAGGCATCCGGAGC
TTGCAGGATCGCCGCGGCTCCGGGCGTATATGCTCCGCATTGGTCTTGACCAACTCTATCAGAGCTTGGT
TGACGGCAATTTCGATGATGCAGCTTGGGCGCAGGGTCGATGCGACGCAATCGTCCGATCCGGAGCCGGG
ACTGTCGGGCGTACACAAATCGCCCGCAGAAGCGCGGCCGTCTGGACCGATGGCTGTGTAGAAGTACTCG
CCGATAGTGGAAACCGACGCCCCAGCACTCGTCCGAGGGCAAAGGAATAGCACGTACTACGAGATTTCGA
TTCCACCGCCGCCTTCTATGAAAGGTTGGGCTTCGGAATCGTTTTCCGGGACGCCGGCTGGATGATCCTC
CAGCGCGGGGATCTCATGCTGGAGTTCTTCGCCCACCCCAACTTGTTTATTGCAGCTTATAATGGTTACA
AATAAAGCAATAGCATCACAAATTTCACAAATAAAGCATTTTTTTCACTGCATTCTAGTTGTGGTTTGTC
CAAACTCATCAATGTATCTTATCATGTCTGTATACCGTCGACCTCTAGCTAGAGCTTGGCGTAATCATGG
TCATAGCTGTTTCCTGTGTGAAATTGTTATCCGCTCACAATTCCACACAACATACGAGCCGGAAGCATAA
AGTGTAAAGCCTGGGGTGCCTAATGAGTGAGCTAACTCACATTAATTGCGTTGCGCTCACTGCCCGCTTT
CCAGTCGGGAAACCTGTCGTGCCAGCTGCATTAATGAATCGGCCAACGCGCGGGGAGAGGCGGTTTGCGT
ATTGGGCGCTCTTCCGCTTCCTCGCTCACTGACTCGCTGCGCTCGGTCGTTCGGCTGCGGCGAGCGGTAT
CAGCTCACTCAAAGGCGGTAATACGGTTATCCACAGAATCAGGGGATAACGCAGGAAAGAACATGTGAGC
AAAAGGCCAGCAAAAGGCCAGGAACCGTAAAAAGGCCGCGTTGCTGGCGTTTTTCCATAGGCTCCGCCCC
CCTGACGAGCATCACAAAAATCGACGCTCAAGTCAGAGGTGGCGAAACCCGACAGGACTATAAAGATACC
AGGCGTTTCCCCCTGGAAGCTCCCTCGTGCGCTCTCCTGTTCCGACCCTGCCGCTTACCGGATACCTGTC
CGCCTTTCTCCCTTCGGGAAGCGTGGCGCTTTCTCATAGCTCACGCTGTAGGTATCTCAGTTCGGTGTAG
GTCGTTCGCTCCAAGCTGGGCTGTGTGCACGAACCCCCCGTTCAGCCCGACCGCTGCGCCTTATCCGGTA
ACTATCGTCTTGAGTCCAACCCGGTAAGACACGACTTATCGCCACTGGCAGCAGCCACTGGTAACAGGAT
TAGCAGAGCGAGGTATGTAGGCGGTGCTACAGAGTTCTTGAAGTGGTGGCCTAACTACGGCTACACTAGA
AGAACAGTATTTGGTATCTGCGCTCTGCTGAAGCCAGTTACCTTCGGAAAAAGAGTTGGTAGCTCTTGAT
CCGGCAAACAAACCACCGCTGGTAGCGGTGGTTTTTTTGTTTGCAAGCAGCAGATTACGCGCAGAAAAAA
AGGATCTCAAGAAGATCCTTTGATCTTTTCTACGGGGTCTGACGCTCAGTGGAACGAAAACTCACGTTAA
GGGATTTTGGTCATGAGATTATCAAAAAGGATCTTCACCTAGATCCTTTTAAATTAAAAATGAAGTTTTA
AATCAATCTAAAGTATATATGAGTAAACTTGGTCTGACAGTTACCAATGCTTAATCAGTGAGGCACCTAT
CTCAGCGATCTGTCTATTTCGTTCATCCATAGTTGCCTGACTCCCCGTCGTGTAGATAACTACGATACGG
GAGGGCTTACCATCTGGCCCCAGTGCTGCAATGATACCGCGAGACCCACGCTCACCGGCTCCAGATTTAT
CAGCAATAAACCAGCCAGCCGGAAGGGCCGAGCGCAGAAGTGGTCCTGCAACTTTATCCGCCTCCATCCA
GTCTATTAATTGTTGCCGGGAAGCTAGAGTAAGTAGTTCGCCAGTTAATAGTTTGCGCAACGTTGTTGCC
ATTGCTACAGGCATCGTGGTGTCACGCTCGTCGTTTGGTATGGCTTCATTCAGCTCCGGTTCCCAACGAT
CAAGGCGAGTTACATGATCCCCCATGTTGTGCAAAAAAGCGGTTAGCTCCTTCGGTCCTCCGATCGTTGT
CAGAAGTAAGTTGGCCGCAGTGTTATCACTCATGGTTATGGCAGCACTGCATAATTCTCTTACTGTCATG
CCATCCGTAAGATGCTTTTCTGTGACTGGTGAGTACTCAACCAAGTCATTCTGAGAATAGTGTATGCGGC
GACCGAGTTGCTCTTGCCCGGCGTCAATACGGGATAATACCGCGCCACATAGCAGAACTTTAAAAGTGCT
CATCATTGGAAAACGTTCTTCGGGGCGAAAACTCTCAAGGATCTTACCGCTGTTGAGATCCAGTTCGATG
TAACCCACTCGTGCACCCAACTGATCTTCAGCATCTTTTACTTTCACCAGCGTTTCTGGGTGAGCAAAAA
CAGGAAGGCAAAATGCCGCAAAAAAGGGAATAAGGGCGACACGGAAATGTTGAATACTCATACTCTTCCT
TTTTCAATATTATTGAAGCATTTATCAGGGTTATTGTCTCATGAGCGGATACATATTTGAATGTATTTAG
AAAAATAAACAAATAGGGGTTCCGCGCACATTTCCCCGAAAAGTGCCACCTGACGTC
Features (pLannotate 1.2.2; 22 found; start..end, strand, type, name):
     28..80      -  misc_feature   bom (fragment): basis of mobility region from pBR322
    235..614     +  enhancer       CMV enhancer: human cytomegalovirus immediate early enhancer
    615..818     +  promoter       CMV promoter: human cytomegalovirus (CMV) immediate early promoter
    820..839     +  promoter       PLtetO-1 promoter (fragment): modified phage lambda PL promoter with tet operator sites (Lutz and Bujard, 1997)
    841..860     +  promoter       PLtetO-1 promoter (fragment): modified phage lambda PL promoter with tet operator sites (Lutz and Bujard, 1997)
    868..901     +  promoter       TRE3GV promoter (fragment): 3rd-generation Tet-responsive promoter that can be activated by binding of Tet-On® 3G, optimized for retroviral and lentiviral vectors
    996..2348    +  CDS            TUBG1: TBG1_HUMAN - Also known as TUBG. Experimental evidence at protein level: Swiss-Prot protein existence level 1. Tubulin is the major constituent of microtubules. The gamma chain is found at microtubule organizing centers (MTOC) such as the spindle poles or the centrosome. Pericentriolar matrix component that regulates alpha/beta chain minus-end nucleation, centrosome duplication and spindle formation. From Homo sapiens (Human).
   2367..3083    +  CDS            EGFP: EGFP is a basic (constitutively fluorescent) green fluorescent protein published in 1996, derived from Aequorea victoria. It is reported to be a rapidly-maturing weak dimer with moderate acid sensitivity.
   3124..3348    +  polyA_signal   bGH poly(A) signal: bovine growth hormone polyadenylation signal
   3352..3373    +  promoter       SV40 promoter (fragment): SV40 enhancer and early promoter
   3394..3627    +  rep_origin     f1 ori (fragment) (sequence partly withheld): f1 bacteriophage origin of replication; arrow indicates direction of (+) strand synthesis
   3632..3679    +  protein_bind   FRT: FLP-mediated recombination occurs in the 8-bp core sequence TCTAGAAA (Turan and Bode, 2011). FLP recombinase from the Saccharomyces cerevisiae 2μ plasmid
   3687..4709    +  CDS            HygR: aminoglycoside phosphotransferase from E. coli; aph(4)-Ia; confers resistance to hygromycin
   4719..4844    +  CDS            ble (fragment): BLE_KLEPN - Experimental evidence at protein level: Swiss-Prot protein existence level 1. Binding protein with a strong affinity to the bleomycin family of antibiotics. Binds to CL990; an antimitotic-antibiotic compound. From Klebsiella pneumoniae.
   4839..4960    +  polyA_signal   SV40 poly(A) signal: SV40 polyadenylation signal
   5033..5049    -  protein_bind   lac operator: The lac repressor binds to the lac operator to inhibit transcription in E. coli. This inhibition can be relieved by adding lactose or isopropyl-β-D-thiogalactopyranoside (IPTG). lac repressor encoded by lacI
   5057..5087    -  promoter       lac promoter: promoter for the E. coli lac operon
   5102..5123    -  protein_bind   CAP binding site: CAP binding activates transcription in the presence of cAMP. E. coli catabolite activator protein
   5136..5228    -  CDS            lacI (fragment): lac repressor; lacI; The lac repressor binds to the lac operator to inhibit transcription in E. coli. This inhibition can be relieved by adding lactose or isopropyl-β-D-thiogalactopyranoside (IPTG).
   5411..5999    -  rep_origin     ori: high-copy-number ColE1/pMB1/pBR322/pUC origin of replication
   6170..7030    -  CDS            AmpR: β-lactamase; bla; confers resistance to ampicillin, carbenicillin, and related antibiotics
   7031..7135    -  promoter       AmpR promoter: bla
