[The description below was written by a language model from this plasmid's Addgene catalogue record and pLannotate feature annotations shown in this document.]
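Description:
pCDNA5/FRT/TO–γ-tubulinΔGTP-RNAi-resistant-GFP is a 7.2 kb mammalian expression plasmid built on the Invitrogen pCDNA5/FRT/TO backbone, designed for tetracycline-inducible expression of a mutant human γ-tubulin from a defined genomic site in Flp-In host cells. It is propagated in E. coli through a high-copy ColE1/pUC-type origin and selected with ampicillin via the AmpR (β-lactamase) cassette.

The expression cassette is driven by the CMV immediate-early enhancer and promoter. Directly downstream of the promoter lie two short tet operator sequences, which the automated annotation labels as PLtetO-1 and TRE3GV fragments. In cells that express the Tet repressor, these operators keep transcription off until tetracycline or doxycycline is added. The insert is the human TUBG1 coding sequence fused at its C terminus to EGFP and terminated by the bGH polyadenylation signal. The γ-tubulin carries the N229A substitution, which the construct name denotes as ΔGTP and the associated publication links to a nucleotide-binding-independent role. It also carries four silent nucleotide changes in an shRNA target site, so the transgene escapes knockdown directed at the endogenous transcript.

Downstream, an FRT site immediately precedes a hygromycin resistance gene with an SV40 poly(A) signal, and no complete promoter is annotated upstream of that gene. In the Flp-In system, FLP-mediated recombination into a genomic FRT site places the gene behind a resident promoter, so hygromycin resistance selects for correct single-copy integration. The plasmid is suited to knockdown-and-replacement experiments, in which endogenous γ-tubulin is depleted and the fluorescent mutant is induced to study microtubule capping and cell division.
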