Addgene plasmid #205604: pCDNA5/FRT/TO–γ-tubulinΔGTP-RNAi-resistant-GFP
Purpose: Tet-inducible expression of N229A gamma-tubulin in human cells, harbors silent mutations in shRNA target site, FLP-In mediated insertion
Depositing lab: Tarun Kapoor. Depositing organization: Rockefeller University. Publication: A nucleotide binding-independent role for gamma-tubulin in microtubule capping and cell division. Berman AY, Wieczorek M, Aher A, Olinares PDB, Chait BT, Kapoor TM. J Cell Biol. 2023 Mar 6;222(3):e202204102. doi: 10.1083/jcb.202204102. Epub 2023 Jan 25. PubMed 36695784.
Backbone
  Vector backbone: pCDNA5/FRT/TO
  Backbone manufacturer: Invitrogen
  Backbone size w/o insert (bp): 5137
  Total vector size (bp): 7166
  Vector type: Mammalian Expression
  Selectable markers: Hygromycin
Growth in bacteria
  Bacterial resistance: Ampicillin, 100 μg/mL
  Growth temperature: 37°C
  Growth strain: DH5alpha
  Copy number: Unknown
Gene/Insert
  Gene/Insert name: γ-tubulinΔGTP-RNAi-resistant-GFP
  Species: H. sapiens (human)
  Insert size (bp): 2088
  Mutation: G2228A, C2231T, C2237T, G2240A, N229A
  Tag / fusion protein: GFP (C terminal on insert)
Terms and licenses: Academic/Nonprofit Terms; Industry Terms: Not Available to Industry
How to cite: pCDNA5/FRT/TO–γ-tubulinΔGTP-RNAi-resistant-GFP was a gift from Tarun Kapoor (Addgene plasmid # 205604 ; http://n2t.net/addgene:205604 ; RRID:Addgene_205604)
